Addgene plasmid #197423: pSpCas9(BB)-2A-mCherry_MAPRE3-gRNA#3
Purpose: Knock out of EB3 in human cells by CRISPR/Cas9
Depositing lab: Torsten Wittmann. Depositing organization: University of California, San Francisco (UCSF). Publication: Growth cone advance requires EB1 as revealed by genomic replacement with a light-sensitive variant. Dema A, Charafeddine R, Rahgozar S, van Haren J, Wittmann T. Elife. 2023 Jan 30;12:e84143. doi: 10.7554/eLife.84143. PubMed 36715499.
Backbone
  Vector backbone: pSpCas9(BB)-2A-mCherry
  Total vector size (bp): 9303
  Vector type: CRISPR
Growth in bacteria
  Bacterial resistance: Ampicillin, 100 μg/mL
  Growth temperature: 37°C
  Growth strain: DH5alpha
  Copy number: High Copy
Gene/Insert
  Gene/Insert name: MAPRE3 gRNA #3 (targets Exon 1) (alt name: EB3)
  Species: H. sapiens (human)
  GenBank ID: NM_001303050.1
  Entrez Gene: MAPRE3 (a.k.a. EB3, EBF3, EBF3-S, RP3)
Resource information
  A portion of this plasmid was derived from a plasmid made by: pSpCas9(BB)-2A-mCherry was made from Addgene plasmid 48138
Terms and licenses: Academic/Nonprofit Terms; Industry Terms: Not Available to Industry
Depositor comments: Please visit https://www.biorxiv.org/content/10.1101/2022.09.22.509085v1 for bioRxiv preprint.
How to cite: pSpCas9(BB)-2A-mCherry_MAPRE3-gRNA#3 was a gift from Torsten Wittmann (Addgene plasmid # 197423 ; http://n2t.net/addgene:197423 ; RRID:Addgene_197423)
