[The description below was written by a language model from this plasmid's Addgene catalogue record and pLannotate feature annotations shown in this document.]
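Description:
pSpCas9(BB)-2A-mCherry_MAPRE3-gRNA#3 is a 9,303 bp all-in-one CRISPR/Cas9 plasmid for transient expression in mammalian cells, designed to knock out the human microtubule plus-end-binding protein EB3 (gene MAPRE3). Its backbone, pSpCas9(BB)-2A-mCherry, is a derivative of an earlier pSpCas9(BB)-2A reporter vector that here carries mCherry as the fluorescent marker. In bacteria it is maintained at high copy from a ColE1/pUC-type origin and selected with ampicillin through the β-lactamase gene. An f1 phage origin is also present. The single annotated AAV2 ITR and the short bom and rop fragments appear to be backbone remnants rather than functional modules, as one ITR alone would not support AAV packaging.

Two expression units carry the payload. A human U6 RNA polymerase III promoter drives the single guide RNA. The gap between this promoter and the Streptococcus pyogenes gRNA scaffold corresponds to the position of the cloned spacer, which the record describes as guide #3 targeting exon 1 of MAPRE3. Downstream, a hybrid promoter made of the CMV enhancer, the chicken β-actin promoter and a hybrid intron drives S. pyogenes Cas9. The annotation tool splits Cas9 into contiguous N- and C-terminal portions, but it reads as one continuous coding sequence followed by a nucleoplasmin nuclear localization signal. mCherry follows, linked according to the plasmid name by a 2A self-cleaving peptide that is not separately annotated, and the transcript ends at a bGH polyadenylation signal. Because Cas9 and mCherry come from the same transcript, red fluorescence marks transfected cells, which can be identified or sorted before screening for frameshifting indels that disrupt EB3.
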