Features (pLannotate 1.2.2; 19 found; start..end, strand, type, name):
      1..241     +  promoter       U6 promoter: RNA polymerase III promoter for human U6 snRNA
    271..346     +  misc_RNA       gRNA scaffold: guide RNA scaffold for the Streptococcus pyogenes CRISPR/Cas9 system
    353..396     +  misc_RNA       gRNA scaffold (fragment): guide RNA scaffold for the Streptococcus pyogenes CRISPR/Cas9 system
    443..728     +  enhancer       CMV enhancer: human cytomegalovirus immediate early enhancer; contains an 18-bp deletion relative to the standard CMV enhancer
    730..1007    +  promoter       chicken β-actin promoter: No description available
   1008..1235    +  intron         hybrid intron: hybrid between chicken β-actin (CBA) and minute virus of mice (MMV) introns (Gray et al., 2011)
   1373..2974    +  CDS            Cas9(N): N-terminal portion of Streptococcus pyogenes Cas9 (Zetsche et al., 2015)
   2975..5473    +  CDS            Cas9(C): C-terminal portion of Streptococcus pyogenes Cas9 (Zetsche et al., 2015)
   5474..5521    +  CDS            nucleoplasmin NLS: bipartite nuclear localization signal from nucleoplasmin
   5609..6316    +  CDS            mCherry: mCherry is a basic (constitutively fluorescent) red fluorescent protein published in 2004, derived from Discosoma sp.. It is reported to be a very rapidly-maturing monomer with low acid sensitivity.
   6350..6461    +  polyA_signal   bGH poly(A) signal: bovine growth hormone polyadenylation signal
   6566..6706    +  repeat_region  AAV2 ITR: inverted terminal repeat of adeno-associated virus serotype 2 inverted
   6711..6762    -  misc_feature   bom (fragment): basis of mobility region from pBR322
   6781..7236    +  rep_origin     f1 ori (sequence partly withheld): f1 bacteriophage origin of replication; arrow indicates direction of (+) strand synthesis
   7237..7286    -  misc_feature   bom (fragment): basis of mobility region from pBR322
   7388..7423    -  CDS            rop (fragment): Rop protein, which maintains plasmids at low copy number; rop
   7518..7622    +  promoter       AmpR promoter: bla
   7623..8483    +  CDS            AmpR: β-lactamase; bla; confers resistance to ampicillin, carbenicillin, and related antibiotics
   8654..9242    +  rep_origin     ori: high-copy-number ColE1/pMB1/pBR322/pUC origin of replication
>Addgene plasmid #197423 | pSpCas9(BB)-2A-mCherry_MAPRE3-gRNA#3 | addgene full sequence | sequence record 388173 | Addgene NGS Result
GAGGGCCTATTTCCCATGATTCCTTCATATTTGCATATACGATACAAGGCTGTTAGAGAGATAATTGGAA
TTAATTTGACTGTAAACACAAAGATATTAGTACAAAATACGTGACGTAGAAAGTAATAATTTCTTGGGTA
GTTTGCAGTTTTAAAATTATGTTTTAAAATGGACTATCATATGCTTACCGTAACTTGAAAGTATTTCGAT
TTCTTGGCTTTATATATCTTGTGGAAAGGACGAAACACCGTCTTGGTATAGTTGAGGTGCGTTTTAGAGC
TAGAAATAGCAAGTTAAAATAAGGCTAGTCCGTTATCAACTTGAAAAAGTGGCACCGAGTCGGTGCTTTT
TTGTTTTAGAGCTAGAAATAGCAAGTTAAAATAAGGCTAGTCCGTTTTTAGCGCGTGCGCCAATTCTGCA
GACAAATGGCTCTAGAGGTACCCGTTACATAACTTACGGTAAATGGCCCGCCTGGCTGACCGCCCAACGA
CCCCCGCCCATTGACGTCAATAGTAACGCCAATAGGGACTTTCCATTGACGTCAATGGGTGGAGTATTTA
CGGTAAACTGCCCACTTGGCAGTACATCAAGTGTATCATATGCCAAGTACGCCCCCTATTGACGTCAATG
ACGGTAAATGGCCCGCCTGGCATTGTGCCCAGTACATGACCTTATGGGACTTTCCTACTTGGCAGTACAT
CTACGTATTAGTCATCGCTATTACCATGGTCGAGGTGAGCCCCACGTTCTGCTTCACTCTCCCCATCTCC
CCCCCCTCCCCACCCCCAATTTTGTATTTATTTATTTTTTAATTATTTTGTGCAGCGATGGGGGCGGGGG
GGGGGGGGGGGCGCGCGCSAGGCGGGGCGGGGCGGGGCGAGGGGCGGGGCGGGGCGAGGCGGAGAGGTGC
GGCGGCAGCCAATCAGAGCGGCGCGCTCCGAAAGTTTCCTTTTATGGCGAGGCGGCGGCGGCGGCGGCCC
TATAAAAAGCGAAGCGCGCGGCGGGCGGGAGTCGCTGCGCGCTGCCTTCGCCCCGTGCCCCGCTCCGCCG
CCGCCTCGCGCCGCCCGCCCCGGCTCTGACTGACCGCGTTACTCCCACAGGTGAGCGGGCGGGACGGCCC
TTCTCCTCCGGGCTGTAATTAGCTGAGCAAGAGGTAAGGGTTTAAGGGATGGTTGGTTGGTGGGGTATTA
ATGTTTAATTACCTGGAGCACCTGCCTGAAATCACTTTTTTTCAGGTTGGACCGGTGCCACCATGGACTA
TAAGGACCACGACGGAGACTACAAGGATCATGATATTGATTACAAAGACGATGACGATAAGATGGCCCCA
AAGAAGAAGCGGAAGGTCGGTATCCACGGAGTCCCAGCAGCCGACAAGAAGTACAGCATCGGCCTGGACA
TCGGCACCAACTCTGTGGGCTGGGCCGTGATCACCGACGAGTACAAGGTGCCCAGCAAGAAATTCAAGGT
GCTGGGCAACACCGACCGGCACAGCATCAAGAAGAACCTGATCGGAGCCCTGCTGTTCGACAGCGGCGAA
ACAGCCGAGGCCACCCGGCTGAAGAGAACCGCCAGAAGAAGATACACCAGACGGAAGAACCGGATCTGCT
ATCTGCAAGAGATCTTCAGCAACGAGATGGCCAAGGTGGACGACAGCTTCTTCCACAGACTGGAAGAGTC
CTTCCTGGTGGAAGAGGATAAGAAGCACGAGCGGCACCCCATCTTCGGCAACATCGTGGACGAGGTGGCC
TACCACGAGAAGTACCCCACCATCTACCACCTGAGAAAGAAACTGGTGGACAGCACCGACAAGGCCGACC
TGCGGCTGATCTATCTGGCCCTGGCCCACATGATCAAGTTCCGGGGCCACTTCCTGATCGAGGGCGACCT
GAACCCCGACAACAGCGACGTGGACAAGCTGTTCATCCAGCTGGTGCAGACCTACAACCAGCTGTTCGAG
GAAAACCCCATCAACGCCAGCGGCGTGGACGCCAAGGCCATCCTGTCTGCCAGACTGAGCAAGAGCAGAC
GGCTGGAAAATCTGATCGCCCAGCTGCCCGGCGAGAAGAAGAATGGCCTGTTCGGAAACCTGATTGCCCT
GAGCCTGGGCCTGACCCCCAACTTCAAGAGCAACTTCGACCTGGCCGAGGATGCCAAACTGCAGCTGAGC
AAGGACACCTACGACGACGACCTGGACAACCTGCTGGCCCAGATCGGCGACCAGTACGCCGACCTGTTTC
TGGCCGCCAAGAACCTGTCCGACGCCATCCTGCTGAGCGACATCCTGAGAGTGAACACCGAGATCACCAA
GGCCCCCCTGAGCGCCTCTATGATCAAGAGATACGACGAGCACCACCAGGACCTGACCCTGCTGAAAGCT
CTCGTGCGGCAGCAGCTGCCTGAGAAGTACAAAGAGATTTTCTTCGACCAGAGCAAGAACGGCTACGCCG
GCTACATTGACGGCGGAGCCAGCCAGGAAGAGTTCTACAAGTTCATCAAGCCCATCCTGGAAAAGATGGA
CGGCACCGAGGAACTGCTCGTGAAGCTGAACAGAGAGGACCTGCTGCGGAAGCAGCGGACCTTCGACAAC
GGCAGCATCCCCCACCAGATCCACCTGGGAGAGCTGCACGCCATTCTGCGGCGGCAGGAAGATTTTTACC
CATTCCTGAAGGACAACCGGGAAAAGATCGAGAAGATCCTGACCTTCCGCATCCCCTACTACGTGGGCCC
TCTGGCCAGGGGAAACAGCAGATTCGCCTGGATGACCAGAAAGAGCGAGGAAACCATCACCCCCTGGAAC
TTCGAGGAAGTGGTGGACAAGGGCGCTTCCGCCCAGAGCTTCATCGAGCGGATGACCAACTTCGATAAGA
ACCTGCCCAACGAGAAGGTGCTGCCCAAGCACAGCCTGCTGTACGAGTACTTCACCGTGTATAACGAGCT
GACCAAAGTGAAATACGTGACCGAGGGAATGAGAAAGCCCGCCTTCCTGAGCGGCGAGCAGAAAAAGGCC
ATCGTGGACCTGCTGTTCAAGACCAACCGGAAAGTGACCGTGAAGCAGCTGAAAGAGGACTACTTCAAGA
AAATCGAGTGCTTCGACTCCGTGGAAATCTCCGGCGTGGAAGATCGGTTCAACGCCTCCCTGGGCACATA
CCACGATCTGCTGAAAATTATCAAGGACAAGGACTTCCTGGACAATGAGGAAAACGAGGACATTCTGGAA
GATATCGTGCTGACCCTGACACTGTTTGAGGACAGAGAGATGATCGAGGAACGGCTGAAAACCTATGCCC
ACCTGTTCGACGACAAAGTGATGAAGCAGCTGAAGCGGCGGAGATACACCGGCTGGGGCAGGCTGAGCCG
GAAGCTGATCAACGGCATCCGGGACAAGCAGTCCGGCAAGACAATCCTGGATTTCCTGAAGTCCGACGGC
TTCGCCAACAGAAACTTCATGCAGCTGATCCACGACGACAGCCTGACCTTTAAAGAGGACATCCAGAAAG
CCCAGGTGTCCGGCCAGGGCGATAGCCTGCACGAGCACATTGCCAATCTGGCCGGCAGCCCCGCCATTAA
GAAGGGCATCCTGCAGACAGTGAAGGTGGTGGACGAGCTCGTGAAAGTGATGGGCCGGCACAAGCCCGAG
AACATCGTGATCGAAATGGCCAGAGAGAACCAGACCACCCAGAAGGGACAGAAGAACAGCCGCGAGAGAA
TGAAGCGGATCGAAGAGGGCATCAAAGAGCTGGGCAGCCAGATCCTGAAAGAACACCCCGTGGAAAACAC
CCAGCTGCAGAACGAGAAGCTGTACCTGTACTACCTGCAGAATGGGCGGGATATGTACGTGGACCAGGAA
CTGGACATCAACCGGCTGTCCGACTACGATGTGGACCATATCGTGCCTCAGAGCTTTCTGAAGGACGACT
CCATCGACAACAAGGTGCTGACCAGAAGCGACAAGAACCGGGGCAAGAGCGACAACGTGCCCTCCGAAGA
GGTCGTGAAGAAGATGAAGAACTACTGGCGGCAGCTGCTGAACGCCAAGCTGATTACCCAGAGAAAGTTC
GACAATCTGACCAAGGCCGAGAGAGGCGGCCTGAGCGAACTGGATAAGGCCGGCTTCATCAAGAGACAGC
TGGTGGAAACCCGGCAGATCACAAAGCACGTGGCACAGATCCTGGACTCCCGGATGAACACTAAGTACGA
CGAGAATGACAAGCTGATCCGGGAAGTGAAAGTGATCACCCTGAAGTCCAAGCTGGTGTCCGATTTCCGG
AAGGATTTCCAGTTTTACAAAGTGCGCGAGATCAACAACTACCACCACGCCCACGACGCCTACCTGAACG
CCGTCGTGGGAACCGCCCTGATCAAAAAGTACCCTAAGCTGGAAAGCGAGTTCGTGTACGGCGACTACAA
GGTGTACGACGTGCGGAAGATGATCGCCAAGAGCGAGCAGGAAATCGGCAAGGCTACCGCCAAGTACTTC
TTCTACAGCAACATCATGAACTTTTTCAAGACCGAGATTACCCTGGCCAACGGCGAGATCCGGAAGCGGC
CTCTGATCGAGACAAACGGCGAAACCGGGGAGATCGTGTGGGATAAGGGCCGGGATTTTGCCACCGTGCG
GAAAGTGCTGAGCATGCCCCAAGTGAATATCGTGAAAAAGACCGAGGTGCAGACAGGCGGCTTCAGCAAA
GAGTCTATCCTGCCCAAGAGGAACAGCGATAAGCTGATCGCCAGAAAGAAGGACTGGGACCCTAAGAAGT
ACGGCGGCTTCGACAGCCCCACCGTGGCCTATTCTGTGCTGGTGGTGGCCAAAGTGGAAAAGGGCAAGTC
CAAGAAACTGAAGAGTGTGAAAGAGCTGCTGGGGATCACCATCATGGAAAGAAGCAGCTTCGAGAAGAAT
CCCATCGACTTTCTGGAAGCCAAGGGCTACAAAGAAGTGAAAAAGGACCTGATCATCAAGCTGCCTAAGT
ACTCCCTGTTCGAGCTGGAAAACGGCCGGAAGAGAATGCTGGCCTCTGCCGGCGAACTGCAGAAGGGAAA
CGAACTGGCCCTGCCCTCCAAATATGTGAACTTCCTGTACCTGGCCAGCCACTATGAGAAGCTGAAGGGC
TCCCCCGAGGATAATGAGCAGAAACAGCTGTTTGTGGAACAGCACAAGCACTACCTGGACGAGATCATCG
AGCAGATCAGCGAGTTCTCCAAGAGAGTGATCCTGGCCGACGCTAATCTGGACAAAGTGCTGTCCGCCTA
CAACAAGCACCGGGATAAGCCCATCAGAGAGCAGGCCGAGAATATCATCCACCTGTTTACCCTGACCAAT
CTGGGAGCCCCTGCCGCCTTCAAGTACTTTGACACCACCATCGACCGGAAGAGGTACACCAGCACCAAAG
AGGTGCTGGACGCCACCCTGATCCACCAGAGCATCACCGGCCTGTACGAGACACGGATCGACCTGTCTCA
GCTGGGAGGCGACAAAAGGCCGGCGGCCACGAAAAAGGCCGGCCAGGCAAAAAAGAAAAAGGAATTCGGA
GGAGGCGGTAGTGGCAGAGGAAGTCTGCTAACATGCGGTGACGTCGAGGAGAATCCTGGACCTAAGCTTC
GAATTCTGATGGTGAGCAAGGGCGAGGAGGATAACATGGCCATCATCAAGGAGTTCATGCGCTTCAAGGT
GCACATGGAGGGCTCCGTGAACGGCCACGAGTTCGAGATCGAGGGCGAGGGCGAGGGCCGCCCCTACGAG
GGCACCCAGACCGCCAAGCTGAAGGTGACCAAGGGTGGCCCCCTGCCCTTCGCCTGGGACATCCTGTCCC
CTCAGTTCATGTACGGCTCCAAGGCCTACGTGAAGCACCCCGCCGACATCCCCGACTACTTGAAGCTGTC
CTTCCCCGAGGGCTTCAAGTGGGAGCGCGTGATGAACTTCGAGGACGGCGGCGTGGTGACCGTGACCCAG
GACTCCTCCCTGCAGGACGGCGAGTTCATCTACAAGGTGAAGCTGCGCGGCACCAACTTCCCCTCCGACG
GCCCTGTAATGCAGAAGAAGACTATGGGCTGGGAGGCCTCCTCCGAGCGGATGTACCCCGAGGACGGCGC
CCTGAAGGGCGAGATCAAGCAGAGGCTGAAGCTGAAGGACGGCGGCCACTACGACGCTGAGGTCAAGACC
ACCTACAAGGCCAAGAAGCCCGTGCAGCTGCCCGGCGCCTACAACGTCAACATCAAGTTGGACATCACCT
CCCACAACGAGGACTACACCATCGTGGAACAGTACGAACGCGCCGAGGGCCGCCACTCCACCGGCGGCAT
GGACGAGCTGTACAAGGAATTCTAACTAGAGCTCGCTGATCAGCCTCGACTGTGCCTTCTAGTTGCCAGC
CATCTGTTGTTTGCCCCTCCCCCGTGCCTTCCTTGACCCTGGAAGGTGCCACTCCCACTGTCCTTTCCTA
ATAAAATGAGGAAATTGCATCGCATTGTCTGAGTAGGTGTCATTCTATTCTGGGGGGTGGGGTGGGGCAG
GACAGCAAGGGGGAGGATTGGGAAGAGAATAGCAGGCATGCTGGGGAGCGGCCGCAGGAACCCCTAGTGA
TGGAGTTGGCCACTCCCTCTCTGCGCGCTCGCTCGCTCACTGAGGCCGGGCGACCAAAGGTCGCCCGACG
CCCGGGCTTTGCCCGGGCGGCCTCAGTGAGCGAGCGAGCGCGCAGCTGCCTGCAGGGGCGCCTGATGCGG
TATTTTCTCCTTACGCATCTGTGCGGTATTTCACACCGCATA
[95 nt withheld, positions 6763-6857]
T
[46 nt withheld, positions 6859-6904]
C
[141 nt withheld, positions 6906-7046]
CCTTTGACGTTGGAGTCCACGTTCTTT
[37 nt withheld, positions 7074-7110]
ACTCTATCTCGGGCTATTCTTTTGATTTATAAGGGATTTTGCCGATTTCGGTCTATTGGTTAAAAAATGA
GCTGATTTAACAAAAATTTAACGCGAATTTTAACAAAATATTAACGTTTACAATTTTATGGTGCACTCTC
AGTACAATCTGCTCTGATGCCGCATAGTTAAGCCAGCCCCGACACCCGCCAACACCCGCTGACGCGCCCT
GACGGGCTTGTCTGCTCCCGGCATCCGCTTACAGACAAGCTGTGACCGTCTCCGGGAGCTGCATGTGTCA
GAGGTTTTCACCGTCATCACCGAAACGCGCGAGACGAAAGGGCCTCGTGATACGCCTATTTTTATAGGTT
AATGTCATGATAATAATGGTTTCTTAGACGTCAGGTGGCACTTTTCGGGGAAATGTGCGCGGAACCCCTA
TTTGTTTATTTTTCTAAATACATTCAAATATGTATCCGCTCATGAGACAATAACCCTGATAAATGCTTCA
ATAATATTGAAAAAGGAAGAGTATGAGTATTCAACATTTCCGTGTCGCCCTTATTCCCTTTTTTGCGGCA
TTTTGCCTTCCTGTTTTTGCTCACCCAGAAACGCTGGTGAAAGTAAAAGATGCTGAAGATCAGTTGGGTG
CACGAGTGGGTTACATCGAACTGGATCTCAACAGCGGTAAGATCCTTGAGAGTTTTCGCCCCGAAGAACG
TTTTCCAATGATGAGCACTTTTAAAGTTCTGCTATGTGGCGCGGTATTATCCCGTATTGACGCCGGGCAA
GAGCAACTCGGTCGCCGCATACACTATTCTCAGAATGACTTGGTTGAGTACTCACCAGTCACAGAAAAGC
ATCTTACGGATGGCATGACAGTAAGAGAATTATGCAGTGCTGCCATAACCATGAGTGATAACACTGCGGC
CAACTTACTTCTGACAACGATCGGAGGACCGAAGGAGCTAACCGCTTTTTTGCACAACATGGGGGATCAT
GTAACTCGCCTTGATCGTTGGGAACCGGAGCTGAATGAAGCCATACCAAACGACGAGCGTGACACCACGA
TGCCTGTAGCAATGGCAACAACGTTGCGCAAACTATTAACTGGCGAACTACTTACTCTAGCTTCCCGGCA
ACAATTAATAGACTGGATGGAGGCGGATAAAGTTGCAGGACCACTTCTGCGCTCGGCCCTTCCGGCTGGC
TGGTTTATTGCTGATAAATCTGGAGCCGGTGAGCGTGGAAGCCGCGGTATCATTGCAGCACTGGGGCCAG
ATGGTAAGCCCTCCCGTATCGTAGTTATCTACACGACGGGGAGTCAGGCAACTATGGATGAACGAAATAG
ACAGATCGCTGAGATAGGTGCCTCACTGATTAAGCATTGGTAACTGTCAGACCAAGTTTACTCATATATA
CTTTAGATTGATTTAAAACTTCATTTTTAATTTAAAAGGATCTAGGTGAAGATCCTTTTTGATAATCTCA
TGACCAAAATCCCTTAACGTGAGTTTTCGTTCCACTGAGCGTCAGACCCCGTAGAAAAGATCAAAGGATC
TTCTTGAGATCCTTTTTTTCTGCGCGTAATCTGCTGCTTGCAAACAAAAAAACCACCGCTACCAGCGGTG
GTTTGTTTGCCGGATCAAGAGCTACCAACTCTTTTTCCGAAGGTAACTGGCTTCAGCAGAGCGCAGATAC
CAAATACTGTTCTTCTAGTGTAGCCGTAGTTAGGCCACCACTTCAAGAACTCTGTAGCACCGCCTACATA
CCTCGCTCTGCTAATCCTGTTACCAGTGGCTGCTGCCAGTGGCGATAAGTCGTGTCTTACCGGGTTGGAC
TCAAGACGATAGTTACCGGATAAGGCGCAGCGGTCGGGCTGAACGGGGGGTTCGTGCACACAGCCCAGCT
TGGAGCGAACGACCTACACCGAACTGAGATACCTACAGCGTGAGCTATGAGAAAGCGCCACGCTTCCCGA
AGGGAGAAAGGCGGACAGGTATCCGGTAAGCGGCAGGGTCGGAACAGGAGAGCGCACGAGGGAGCTTCCA
GGGGGAAACGCCTGGTATCTTTATAGTCCTGTCGGGTTTCGCCACCTCTGACTTGAGCGTCGATTTTTGT
GATGCTCGTCAGGGGGGCGGAGCCTATGGAAAAACGCCAGCAACGCGGCCTTTTTACGGTTCCTGGCCTT
TTGCTGGCCTTTTGCTCACATGT
